Addgene plasmid #180494: pCAG1.1-Armc12/FLAG
Purpose: Expression vector of mouse armadillo repeat containing 12 (Armc12) tagged with FLAG at C-terminus. See Fig.4D of Shimada, K. et al. Proc. Natl. Acad. Sci. USA. 118 (6): e2018355118, 2021.
Depositing lab: Masahito Ikawa. Depositing organization: The University of Osaka. Publication: ARMC12 regulates spatiotemporal mitochondrial dynamics during spermiogenesis and is required for male fertility. Shimada K, Park S, Miyata H, Yu Z, Morohoshi A, Oura S, Matzuk MM, Ikawa M. Proc Natl Acad Sci U S A. 2021 Feb 9;118(6). pii: 2018355118. doi: 10.1073/pnas.2018355118. PubMed 33536340.
Backbone
  Vector backbone: pCAG1.1
  Backbone size w/o insert (bp): 5184
  Total vector size (bp): 5184
  Modifications to backbone: pCAG1.1 was used as an original vector. FLAG tag sequence was added.
  Vector type: Mammalian Expression
Growth in bacteria
  Bacterial resistance: Ampicillin, 100 μg/mL
  Growth temperature: 37°C
  Growth strain: DH5alpha
  Copy number: Unknown
Gene/Insert
  Gene/Insert name: armadillo repeat containing 12 (alt name: Armc12)
  Species: M. musculus (mouse)
  Insert size (bp): 1020
  GenBank ID: NM_026290.3
  Entrez Gene: Armc12 (a.k.a. 4930511I11Rik, AV041658)
  Promoter: CAG promoter
  Tag / fusion protein: FLAG tag (C terminal on insert)
  Cloning method: Restriction Enzyme; 5′ cloning site PstI (not destroyed); 3′ cloning site EcoRV (not destroyed)
  Sequencing primers: 5′ GTTCGGCTTCTGGCGTGTGA; 3′ ATAAATTTCCTTTATTAGCC
Terms and licenses: Academic/Nonprofit Terms; Industry Terms: Not Available to Industry
How to cite: pCAG1.1-Armc12/FLAG was a gift from Masahito Ikawa (Addgene plasmid # 180494 ; http://n2t.net/addgene:180494 ; RRID:Addgene_180494)
