[The description below was written by a language model from this plasmid's Addgene catalogue record and pLannotate feature annotations shown in this document.]
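Description:
pCAG1.1-Armc12/FLAG is a mammalian expression plasmid built on the pCAG1.1 backbone for producing mouse armadillo repeat containing 12 (Armc12) with a C-terminal FLAG epitope. It is propagated in E. coli through a high-copy ColE1/pUC-type origin and selected with ampicillin via the β-lactamase gene and its own promoter. The backbone also carries an f1 phage origin, flanking T7 and T3 promoters, and remnants of a lac cloning region (lacZα and lacI fragments, CAP site, lac promoter and operator). These appear to be leftovers of a phagemid-type cloning vector and have no stated role in the mammalian expression function.

The expression cassette is driven by the CAG promoter, annotated here as the CMV immediate-early enhancer followed by the chimeric chicken β-actin/rabbit β-globin intron, an arrangement that gives strong, broadly active transcription in mammalian cells. The 1,020 bp Armc12 coding sequence was inserted between PstI and EcoRV sites, both retained, and is followed shortly downstream by the FLAG sequence that was added to the backbone. Next come a short β-globin-derived fragment (auto-annotated as HBB) and the rabbit β-globin polyadenylation signal, which terminates and stabilises the transcript. The catalogue lists 5,184 bp for both the empty backbone and the total vector, whereas the sequenced record is 6,227 nt, consistent with backbone plus insert.

According to the record, the plasmid was used in a study showing that ARMC12 regulates mitochondrial dynamics during spermiogenesis and is required for male fertility. The FLAG tag allows the expressed protein to be detected or immunoprecipitated with anti-FLAG antibodies in transfected cells.
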