Features (pLannotate 1.2.2; 17 found; start..end, strand, type, name):
     17..396     +  enhancer       CMV enhancer: human cytomegalovirus immediate early enhancer
    675..1689    +  intron         chimeric intron: chimera between introns from chicken β-actin and rabbit β-globin
   1762..2781    +  CDS            Armc12: ARM12_MOUSE - Experimental evidence at transcript level: Swiss-Prot protein existence level 2. From Mus musculus (Mouse).
   2800..2820    +  CDS            FLAG (fragment): FLAG® epitope tag, followed by an enterokinase cleavage site
   2830..2901    +  CDS            HBB (fragment): HBB_PONPY - Experimental evidence at transcript level: Swiss-Prot protein existence level 2. Involved in oxygen transport from the lung to the various peripheral tissues. From Pongo pygmaeus (Bornean orangutan).
   2972..3027    +  polyA_signal   β-globin poly(A) signal: rabbit β-globin polyadenylation signal (Gil and Proudfoot, 1987)
   3383..3401    -  promoter       T7 promoter: promoter for bacteriophage T7 RNA polymerase
   3409..3564    +  CDS            lacZα (fragment): LacZα fragment of β-galactosidase; lacZ fragment
   3569..3997    +  rep_origin     f1 ori (sequence partly withheld): f1 bacteriophage origin of replication; arrow indicates direction of (+) strand synthesis
   4050..4154    +  promoter       AmpR promoter: bla
   4155..5015    +  CDS            AmpR: β-lactamase; bla; confers resistance to ampicillin, carbenicillin, and related antibiotics
   5186..5774    +  rep_origin     ori: high-copy-number ColE1/pMB1/pBR322/pUC origin of replication
   5957..6049    +  CDS            lacI (fragment): lac repressor; lacI; The lac repressor binds to the lac operator to inhibit transcription in E. coli. This inhibition can be relieved by adding lactose or isopropyl-β-D-thiogalactopyranoside (IPTG).
   6062..6083    +  protein_bind   CAP binding site: CAP binding activates transcription in the presence of cAMP. E. coli catabolite activator protein
   6098..6128    +  promoter       lac promoter: promoter for the E. coli lac operon
   6136..6152    +  protein_bind   lac operator: The lac repressor binds to the lac operator to inhibit transcription in E. coli. This inhibition can be relieved by adding lactose or isopropyl-β-D-thiogalactopyranoside (IPTG). lac repressor encoded by lacI
   6197..6215    +  promoter       T3 promoter: promoter for bacteriophage T3 RNA polymerase
>Addgene plasmid #180494 | pCAG1.1-Armc12/FLAG | addgene full sequence | sequence record 356913 | Addgene NGS Result
GAGCTCATCGATACTCGACATTGATTATTGACTAGTTATTAATAGTAATCAATTACGGGGTCATTAGTTC
ATAGCCCATATATGGAGTTCCGCGTTACATAACTTACGGTAAATGGCCCGCCTGGCTGACCGCCCAACGA
CCCCCGCCCATTGACGTCAATAATGACGTATGTTCCCATAGTAACGCCAATAGGGACTTTCCATTGACGT
CAATGGGTGGAGTATTTACGGTAAACTGCCCACTTGGCAGTACATCAAGTGTATCATATGCCAAGTACGC
CCCCTATTGACGTCAATGACGGTAAATGGCCCGCCTGGCATTATGCCCAGTACATGACCTTATGGGACTT
TCCTACTTGGCAGTACATCTACGTATTAGTCATCGCTATTACCATGGTCGAGGTGAGCCCCACGTTCTGC
TTCACTCTCCCCATCTCCCCCCCCTCCCCACCCCCAATTTTGTATTTATTTATTTTTTAATTATTTTGTG
CAGCGATGGGGGCGGGGGGGGGGGGGGNSGCGCGCCRGGSGGGGSGGGGSGGGGSGRGGGGSGGGGSGGG
GSGRGGCGGRGAGGTGCGGCGGCAGCCAATCAGAGCGGCGCGCTCCGAAAGTTTCCTTTTATGGCGAGGC
GGCGGCGGCGGCGGCCCTATAAAAAGCGAAGCGCGCGGCGGGCGGGAGTCGCTGCGCGCTGCCTTCGCCC
CGTGCCCCGCTCCGCCGCCGCCTCGCGCCGCCCGCCCCGGCTCTGACTGACCGCGTTACTCCCACAGGTG
AGCGGGCGGGACGGCCCTTCTCCTCCGGGCTGTAATTAGCGCTTGGTTTAATGACGGCTTGTTTCTTTTC
TGTGGCTGCGTGAAAGCCTTGAGGGGCTCCGGGAGGGCCCTTTGTGCGGGGGGAGCGGCTCGGGGGGTGC
GTGCGTGTGTGTGTGCGTGGGGAGCGCCGCGTGCGGCTCCGCGCTGCCCGGCGGCTGTGAGCGCTGCGGG
CGCGGCGCGGGGCTTTGTGCGCTCCGCAGTGTGCGCGAGGGGAGCGCGGCCGGGGGCGGTGCCCCGCGGT
GCGGGGGGGGCTGCGAGGGGAACAAAGGCTGCGTGCGGGGTGTGTGCGTGGGGGGGTGAGCAGGGGGTGT
GGGCGCGTCGGTCGGGCTGCAACCCCCCCTGCACCCCCCTCCCCGAGTTGCTGAGCACGGCCCGGCTTCG
GGTGCGGGGCTCCGTACGGGGCGTGGCGCGGGGCTCGCCGTGCCGGGCGGGGGGTGGCGGCAGGTGGGGG
TGCCGGGCGGGGCGGGGCCGCCTCGGGCCGGGGAGGGCTCGGGGGAGGGGCGCGGCGGCCCCCGGAGCGC
CGGCGGCTGTCGAGGCGCGGCGAGCCGCAGCCATTGCCTTTTATGGTAATCGTGCGAGAGGGCGCAGGGA
CTTCCTTTGTCCCAAATCTGTGCGGAGCCGAAATCTGGGAGGCGCCGCCGCACCCCCTCTAGCGGGCGCG
GGGCGAAGCGGTGCGGCGCCGGCAGGAAGGAAATGGGCGGGGAGGGCCTTCGTGCGTCGCCGCGCCGCCG
TCCCCTTCTCCCTCTCCAGCCTCGGGGCTGTCCGCGGGGGGACGGCTGCCTTCGGGGGGGACGGGGCAGG
GCGGGGTTCGGCTTCTGGCGTGTGACCGGCGGCTCTAGCCTCTGCTAACCATGTTCATGCCTTCTTCTTT
TTCCTACAGCTCCTGGGCAACGTGCTGGTTATTGTGCTGTCTCATCATTTTGGCAAATCTAGAGGATCCC
TGCAGGCCGCCATGGGCAAGACCATTCCCCGGTTCCTGGAGCAACTGGACCTCATCAAAAGCTTCGTGGG
CCTGGCTACAGGCGCCGGGGCCTTATACCTGCTGTACAAGGCCGTCAGGACTGGCTTAAAATGTCATCCG
CCACTCTGCTCCAACTCGCCGATCTGCATTGCCCGCCTGGCCATCGAGAGAGAGCGCCACGGGCGGGACT
CCGGTGAGATTCGAAGACTTCTCAACTCTCTAGACTGCAAACAGGATGAGTATACCAGGAGCATGATCCT
TCATAACATCACCCGCTGCGTGTACTTGCTGGAGGCTGAGGCCTCTTCTTGTACTATGGATGACATCGAC
TTGGTGGCTGACATGCTAGATGAGAAGGACAACAGTGTAAAAATCCAAGCTCTGAATGCACTTAAAGCTT
TCTCTGGCATCAGGAAATTCAGGCTCAAAATCCAGGAGCATTGCATCAAGGTACTGGAACTGATTTCCAC
CATCTGGGACTTGGAATTGCACGTAGCTGGTCTCCGATTGCTCAACAACCTCCCGCTACCTGACTATGTG
CACCCACAGCTGCGGCGGGTGATGCCTGCCCTGATGGAGATCATACAGTCAGACTGCATCCTGGCACAGG
TACAAGCTGTCCGCCTCCTGAGTTACCTGGCACAGAAGAACGACCTTCTTTATGACATTCTCAACTGTCA
GGTGCGTCCCAACTTCCTGAACCTCTTCCAGTCTTCACAGCCGGGCAGTCTGCTGTTCGAGGTGCTGGTG
TTTGCGGAACACTTGAGTGAAGGTCGGAACGCCACCCACTACCGAGCGGTCAAATGGCATTACAACGAGC
AATCCCTGCACGAAGCCCTCTTTGGGGATGAGTCCAGACTGGCAGACCGACTGCTCTCCCTGGTCATCCA
CCCTGAGGAGGAAGTTCAGATCCAGGCCTGCAAAGTCATAGTGAGCTTGCAGTGTCCCCAGGACCTGGGA
TCCCGACCCTCTTCCTGCCGACCTAGCCATTCCTGCTTTAAAACCGGGAAGGGCGGCAGCGATATCGACT
ACAAGGATGACGATGACAAGTAGCTCGAGACTCCTCAGGTGCAGGCTGCCTATCAGAAGGTGGTGGCTGG
TGTGGCCAATGCCCTGGCTCACAAATACCACTGAGATCTTTTTCCCTCTGCCAAAAATTATGGGGACATC
ATGAAGCCCCTTGAGCATCTGACTTCTGGCTAATAAAGGAAATTTATTTTCATTGCAATAGTGTGTTGGA
ATTTTTTGTGTCTCTCACTCGGAAGGACATATGGGAGGGCAAATCATTTAAAACATCAGAATGAGTATTT
GGTTTAGAGTTTGGCAACATATGCCCATATGCTGGCTGCCATGAACAAAGGTTGGCTATAAAGAGGTCAT
CAGTATATGAAACAGCCCCCTGCTGTCCATTCCTTATTCCATAGAAAAGCCTTGACTTGAGGTTAGATTT
TTTTTATATTTTGTTTTGTGTTATTTTTTTCTTTAACATCCCTAAAATTTTCCTTACATGTTTTACTAGC
CAGATTTTTCCTCCTCTCCTGACTACTCCCAGTCATAGCTGTCCCTCTTCTCTTATGAAGATCCCTCGAC
TTAATTAAGGTACCCAATTCGCCCTATAGTGAGTCGTATTACGCGCGCTCACTGGCCGTCGTTTTACAAC
GTCGTGACTGGGAAAACCCTGGCGTTACCCAACTTAATCGCCTTGCAGCACATCCCCCTTTCGCCAGCTG
GCGTAATAGCGAAGAGGCCCGCACCGATCGCCCTTCCCAACAGTTGCGCAGCCTGAATGGCGAATGGG
[124 nt withheld, positions 3569-3692]
C
[91 nt withheld, positions 3694-3784]
A
[49 nt withheld, positions 3786-3834]
CCTTTGACGTTGGAGTCCACGTTCTTT
[37 nt withheld, positions 3862-3898]
ACCCTATCTCGGTCTATTCTTTTGATTTATAAGGGATTTTGCCGATTTCGGCCTATTGGTTAAAAAATGA
GCTGATTTAACAAAAATTTAACGCGAATTTTAACAAAATATTAACGCTTACAATTTAGGTGGCACTTTTC
GGGGAAATGTGCGCGGAACCCCTATTTGTTTATTTTTCTAAATACATTCAAATATGTATCCGCTCATGAG
ACAATAACCCTGATAAATGCTTCAATAATATTGAAAAAGGAAGAGTATGAGTATTCAACATTTCCGTGTC
GCCCTTATTCCCTTTTTTGCGGCATTTTGCCTTCCTGTTTTTGCTCACCCAGAAACGCTGGTGAAAGTAA
AAGATGCTGAAGATCAGTTGGGTGCACGAGTGGGTTACATCGAACTGGATCTCAACAGCGGTAAGATCCT
TGAGAGTTTTCGCCCCGAAGAACGTTTTCCAATGATGAGCACTTTTAAAGTTCTGCTATGTGGCGCGGTA
TTATCCCGTATTGACGCCGGGCAAGAGCAACTCGGTCGCCGCATACACTATTCTCAGAATGACTTGGTTG
AGTACTCACCAGTCACAGAAAAGCATCTTACGGATGGCATGACAGTAAGAGAATTATGCAGTGCTGCCAT
AACCATGAGTGATAACACTGCGGCCAACTTACTTCTGACAACGATCGGAGGACCGAAGGAGCTAACCGCT
TTTTTGCACAACATGGGGGATCATGTAACTCGCCTTGATCGTTGGGAACCGGAGCTGAATGAAGCCATAC
CAAACGACGAGCGTGACACCACGATGCCTGTAGCAATGGCAACAACGTTGCGCAAACTATTAACTGGCGA
ACTACTTACTCTAGCTTCCCGGCAACAATTAATAGACTGGATGGAGGCGGATAAAGTTGCAGGACCACTT
CTGCGCTCGGCCCTTCCGGCTGGCTGGTTTATTGCTGATAAATCTGGAGCCGGTGAGCGTGGGTCTCGCG
GTATCATTGCAGCACTGGGGCCAGATGGTAAGCCCTCCCGTATCGTAGTTATCTACACGACGGGGAGTCA
GGCAACTATGGATGAACGAAATAGACAGATCGCTGAGATAGGTGCCTCACTGATTAAGCATTGGTAACTG
TCAGACCAAGTTTACTCATATATACTTTAGATTGATTTAAAACTTCATTTTTAATTTAAAAGGATCTAGG
TGAAGATCCTTTTTGATAATCTCATGACCAAAATCCCTTAACGTGAGTTTTCGTTCCACTGAGCGTCAGA
CCCCGTAGAAAAGATCAAAGGATCTTCTTGAGATCCTTTTTTTCTGCGCGTAATCTGCTGCTTGCAAACA
AAAAAACCACCGCTACCAGCGGTGGTTTGTTTGCCGGATCAAGAGCTACCAACTCTTTTTCCGAAGGTAA
CTGGCTTCAGCAGAGCGCAGATACCAAATACTGTTCTTCTAGTGTAGCCGTAGTTAGGCCACCACTTCAA
GAACTCTGTAGCACCGCCTACATACCTCGCTCTGCTAATCCTGTTACCAGTGGCTGCTGCCAGTGGCGAT
AAGTCGTGTCTTACCGGGTTGGACTCAAGACGATAGTTACCGGATAAGGCGCAGCGGTCGGGCTGAACGG
GGGGTTCGTGCACACAGCCCAGCTTGGAGCGAACGACCTACACCGAACTGAGATACCTACAGCGTGAGCT
ATGAGAAAGCGCCACGCTTCCCGAAGGGAGAAAGGCGGACAGGTATCCGGTAAGCGGCAGGGTCGGAACA
GGAGAGCGCACGAGGGAGCTTCCAGGGGGAAACGCCTGGTATCTTTATAGTCCTGTCGGGTTTCGCCACC
TCTGACTTGAGCGTCGATTTTTGTGATGCTCGTCAGGGGGGCGGAGCCTATGGAAAAACGCCAGCAACGC
GGCCTTTTTACGGTTCCTGGCCTTTTGCTGGCCTTTTGCTCACATGTTCTTTCCTGCGTTATCCCCTGAT
TCTGTGGATAACCGTATTACCGCCTTTGAGTGAGCTGATACCGCTCGCCGCAGCCGAACGACCGAGCGCA
GCGAGTCAGTGAGCGAGGAAGCGGAAGAGCGCCCAATACGCAAACCGCCTCTCCCCGCGCGTTGGCCGAT
TCATTAATGCAGCTGGCACGACAGGTTTCCCGACTGGAAAGCGGGCAGTGAGCGCAACGCAATTAATGTG
AGTTAGCTCACTCATTAGGCACCCCAGGCTTTACACTTTATGCTTCCGGCTCGTATGTTGTGTGGAATTG
TGAGCGGATAACAATTTCACACAGGAAACAGCTATGACCATGATTACGCCAAGCGCGCAATTAACCCTCA
CTAAAGGGAACAAAAGCTG
